Addgene plasmid #245310: EF1a-FLEX-Gephyrin.FR-GFP-p2A-mRuby
Purpose: Expression of synaptic GFP (no transcriptional control) and cytosolic mRuby
Depositing lab: Xue Han. Depositing organization: Boston University Main Campus.
Backbone
  Vector backbone: pAAV2-EF1a-FLEX
  Backbone size w/o insert (bp): 5612
  Total vector size (bp): 7433
  Vector type: Mammalian Expression, AAV
Growth in bacteria
  Bacterial resistance: Ampicillin, 100 μg/mL
  Growth temperature: 37°C
  Growth strain: NEB Stable
  Copy number: Unknown
Gene/Insert 1
  Gene/Insert name: Gephyrin.FR-GFP-p2A-mRuby
  Species: Synthetic
Gene/Insert 2
  Gene/Insert name: Gephyrin.FR-GFP-p2A-mRuby
  Species: Synthetic
Terms and licenses: Academic/Nonprofit Terms; Industry Terms: Not Available to Industry
How to cite: EF1a-FLEX-Gephyrin.FR-GFP-p2A-mRuby was a gift from Xue Han (Addgene plasmid # 245310 ; http://n2t.net/addgene:245310 ; RRID:Addgene_245310)
