[The description below was written by a language model from this plasmid's Addgene catalogue record and pLannotate feature annotations shown in this document.]
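Description:
EF1a-FLEX-Gephyrin.FR-GFP-p2A-mRuby is a 7,433 bp AAV2 transfer plasmid for Cre-dependent mammalian expression, built on the pAAV2-EF1a-FLEX backbone. It is propagated in E. coli through a high-copy ColE1/pUC-type origin with ampicillin selection (AmpR), and it also carries an f1 phage origin. The expression cassette lies between AAV2 inverted terminal repeats, which allow it to be packaged into recombinant AAV. The annotation detects a full-length ITR on the 3' side but only short ITR fragments on the 5' side.

Transcription is driven by the strong constitutive human EF-1α promoter and finished by a WPRE, which enhances transcript stability and expression, and the hGH polyadenylation signal. Between them, the synthetic insert sits within a FLEX (double-floxed inverted) switch. Pairs of lox2272 and loxP sites in opposing orientation flank the coding region, which is mostly annotated on the reverse strand. It is therefore not expressed until Cre recombinase inverts it and locks it into the sense orientation.

The insert comprises a fibronectin-like domain (detected as a fibronectin homology fragment), presumably the gephyrin-binding "Gephyrin.FR" module, although the record does not define it. This is followed by a FLAG epitope fragment, EGFP, a P2A peptide and mRuby2. EGFP is annotated on the forward strand, unlike its neighbours, which may be an annotation artefact given the fused design. P2A ribosome skipping should yield two separate proteins: a gephyrin-targeted GFP that labels synapses and a free cytosolic mRuby2 that fills the cell. The stated purpose notes that this version has no transcriptional control of the synaptic GFP probe. It is suited to labelling synapses and cell morphology in Cre-defined cell populations.
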