Features (pLannotate 1.2.2; 27 found; start..end, strand, type, name):
     12..39      +  repeat_region  AAV2 ITR (fragment): inverted terminal repeat of adeno-associated virus serotype 2 inverted
     68..95      +  repeat_region  AAV2 ITR (fragment): inverted terminal repeat of adeno-associated virus serotype 2 inverted
    168..1346    +  promoter       EF-1α promoter: strong constitutive promoter for human elongation factor EF-1α
   1363..1381    +  promoter       T7 promoter: promoter for bacteriophage T7 RNA polymerase
   1420..1437    +  misc_feature   MCS (fragment): pUC18/19 multiple cloning site
   1444..1477    +  protein_bind   lox2272: Cre-mediated recombination occurs in the 8-bp core sequence (GGATACTT). lox2272 sites are compatible with each other, but incompatible with loxP or loxN sites (Lee and Saito, 1988). Cre recombinase
   1478..1527    -  intron         β-globin intron (fragment): internally truncated intron from human β-globin
   1528..1561    +  protein_bind   loxP: Cre-mediated recombination occurs in the 8-bp core sequence (GCATACAT). Cre recombinase
   1573..2283    -  CDS            mRuby2: mRuby2 is a basic (constitutively fluorescent) red fluorescent protein published in 2012, derived from Entacmaea quadricolor. It has moderate acid sensitivity.
   2285..2340    -  CDS            P2A (fragment): 2A peptide from porcine teschovirus-1 polyprotein Eukaryotic ribosomes fail to insert a peptide bond between the Gly and Pro residues, yielding separate polypeptides.
   2356..3066    +  CDS            EGFP: EGFP is a basic (constitutively fluorescent) green fluorescent protein published in 1996, derived from Aequorea victoria. It is reported to be a rapidly-maturing weak dimer with moderate acid sensitivity.
   3099..3126    -  CDS            3xFLAG (fragment): three tandem FLAG® epitope tags
   3187..3399    -  CDS            FINC_PLEWA (fragment): Experimental evidence at transcript level: Swiss-Prot protein existence level 2. Fibronectins bind cell surfaces and various compounds including collagen, fibrin, heparin, DNA, and actin. Fibronectins are involved in cell adhesion, cell motility, opsonization, wound healing, and maintenance of cell shape. May be involved in osteoblast compaction (By similarity). From Pleurodeles waltl (Iberian ribbed newt).
   3418..3451    -  protein_bind   lox2272: Cre-mediated recombination occurs in the 8-bp core sequence (GGATACTT). lox2272 sites are compatible with each other, but incompatible with loxP or loxN sites (Lee and Saito, 1988). Cre recombinase
   3452..3501    -  intron         β-globin intron (fragment): internally truncated intron from human β-globin
   3502..3535    -  protein_bind   loxP: Cre-mediated recombination occurs in the 8-bp core sequence (GCATACAT). Cre recombinase
   3536..3560    +  misc_feature   MCS (fragment): pBluescript multiple cloning site
   3560..4148    +  misc_feature   WPRE: woodchuck hepatitis virus posttranscriptional regulatory element
   4180..4656    +  polyA_signal   hGH poly(A) signal: human growth hormone polyadenylation signal
   4696..4836    +  repeat_region  AAV2 ITR: inverted terminal repeat of adeno-associated virus serotype 2 inverted
   4841..4892    -  misc_feature   bom (fragment): basis of mobility region from pBR322
   4911..5366    +  rep_origin     f1 ori (sequence partly withheld): f1 bacteriophage origin of replication; arrow indicates direction of (+) strand synthesis
   5367..5416    -  misc_feature   bom (fragment): basis of mobility region from pBR322
   5518..5553    -  CDS            rop (fragment): Rop protein, which maintains plasmids at low copy number; rop
   5648..5752    +  promoter       AmpR promoter: bla
   5753..6613    +  CDS            AmpR: β-lactamase; bla; confers resistance to ampicillin, carbenicillin, and related antibiotics
   6784..7372    +  rep_origin     ori: high-copy-number ColE1/pMB1/pBR322/pUC origin of replication
>Addgene plasmid #245310 | EF1a-FLEX-Gephyrin.FR-GFP-p2A-mRuby | addgene full sequence | sequence record 486455 | Addgene NGS Result
CCTGCAGGCAGCTGCGCGCTCGCTCGCTCACTGAGGCCGCCCGGGCGTCGGGCGACCTTTGGTCGCCCGG
CCTCAGTGAGCGAGCGAGCGCGCAGAGAGGGAGTGGCCAACTCCATCACTAGGGGTTCCTGCGGCCGCAC
GCGTGTCATCCTCATCGAATTCCGTGAGGCTCCGGTGCCCGTCAGTGGGCAGAGCGCACATCGCCCACAG
TCCCCGAGAAGTTGGGGGGAGGGGTCGGCAATTGAACCGGTGCCTAGAGAAGGTGGCGCGGGGTAAACTG
GGAAAGTGATGTCGTGTACTGGCTCCGCCTTTTTCCCGAGGGTGGGGGAGAACCGTATATAAGTGCAGTA
GTCGCCGTGAACGTTCTTTTTCGCAACGGGTTTGCCGCCAGAACACAGGTAAGTGCCGTGTGTGGTTCCC
GCGGGCCTGGCCTCTTTACGGGTTATGGCCCTTGCGTGCCTTGAATTACTTCCACCTGGCTGCAGTACGT
GATTCTTGATCCCGAGCTTCGGGTTGGAAGTGGGTGGGAGAGTTCGAGGCCTTGCGCTTAAGGAGCCCCT
TCGCCTCGTGCTTGAGTTGAGGCCTGGCCTGGGCGCTGGGGCCGCCGCGTGCGAATCTGGTGGCACCTTC
GCGCCTGTCTCGCTGCTTTCGATAAGTCTCTAGCCATTTAAAATTTTTGATGACCTGCTGCGACGCTTTT
TTTCTGGCAAGATAGTCTTGTAAATGCGGGCCAAGATCTGCACACTGGTATTTCGGTTTTTGGGGCCGCG
GGCGGCGACGGGGCCCGTGCGTCCCAGCGCACATGTTCGGCGAGGCGGGGCCTGCGAGCGCGGCCACCGA
GAATCGGACGGGGGTAGTCTCAAGCTGGCCGGCCTGCTCTGGTGCCTGGCCTCGCGCCGCCGTGTATCGC
CCCGCCCTGGGCGGCAAGGCTGGCCCGGTCGGCACCAGTTGCGTGAGCGGAAAGATGGCCGCTTCCCGGC
CCTGCTGCAGGGAGCTCAAAATGGAGGACGCGGCGCTCGGGAGAGCGGGCGGGTGAGTCACCCACACAAA
GGAAAAGGGCCTTTCCGTCCTCAGCCGTCGCTTCATGTGACTCCACGGAGTACCGGGCGCCGTCCAGGCA
CCTCGATTAGTTCTCGAGCTTTTGGAGTACGTCGTCTTTAGGTTGGGGGGAGGGGTTTTATGCGATGGAG
TTTCCCCACACTGAGTGGGTGGAGACTGAAGTTAGGCCAGCTTGGCACTTGATGTAATTCTCCTTGGAAT
TTGCCCTTTTTGAGTTTGGATCTTGGTTCATTCTCAAGCCTCAGACAGTGGTTCAAAGTTTTTTTCTTCC
ATTTCAGGTGTCGTGAGGAATTAGCTTGGTACTAATACGACTCACTATAGGGAGACCCAAGCTGGCTAGG
TAAGCTTGGTACCGAGCTCGGATCCTCTAGAGTCGACTCCGGAATAACTTCGTATAGGATACTTTATACG
AAGTTATGCAGAATGGTAGCTGGATTGTAGCTGCTATTAGCAATATGAAACCTCTTAATAACTTCGTATA
GCATACATTATACGAAGTTATGGCGCGCCTTACTTGTACAGCTCGTCCATCCCACCACCAAGCCCGGCGA
ACTTGGCAACTGCGTGTTCGCGTTGTACTACGAACATTTCATTGTCACTTTCCTCTAACCTTTCCAGGCG
GTGATCAACGGCATGGATACCGGGCATCTTGATGTTCCCGACGGTCTTTTTTGACCTGTAAGTTGTTACG
AAAGAGCAAGACAGATGGCCACCACCATCAACTTTCAGTGCCATATGAGTGTATCCCCTCAGACCACCAT
CTGCTGGATACATCATCTCTGTATTAGGCTCCCAACCCTTGGTCTTCTTCTGCATCACGGGACCATTGGA
GGGAAAGTTTACCCCTCTGACTTGGACGTGGTAAACGAGACAGCCATCCTCAAGGCTGGTGTCCTGCATG
ACGGTGACGACTCCACCATCTTCGTATCTCGTAACTCTTTCCCAAGTAAAACCCTCAGGAAAGGACTGTT
TAAAGAAATCAGGAATGCCTTTCGGGTACTTGATAAAAGTACGGCTGCCATACATGAACGACGTGGCAAG
AATGTCAAAGGCAAATGGCAGGGGTCCTCCCTCGATGACTTTGATCCTCATGGTTTGAGTTCCCATGTAC
GGATTGCCTTCTCCTTCACCTGTGCATTTGAATTGGTGGCCGTTGACCGAACCTTCCATGACCACCTTCA
TACGCATATTTTCCTTGATCAGCTCTTCGCCCTTAGACACCATGGGACCGGGGTTTTCTTCCACGTCTCC
TGCTTGCTTTAACAGAGAGAAGTTCGTGGCTCCGGAGCCCACACCGTGAGCAAGGGCGAGGAGCTGTTCA
CCGGGGTGGTGCCCATCCTGGTCGAGCTGGACGGCGACGTAAACGGCCACAAGTTCAGCGTGTCCGGCGA
GGGCGAGGGCGATGCCACCTACGGCAAGCTGACCCTGAAGTTCATCTGCACCACCGGCAAGCTGCCCGTG
CCCTGGCCCACCCTCGTGACCACCCTGACCTACGGCGTGCAGTGCTTCAGCCGCTACCCCGACCACATGA
AGCAGCACGACTTCTTCAAGTCCGCCATGCCCGAAGGCTACGTCCAGGAGCGCACCATCTTCTTCAAGGA
CGACGGCAACTACAAGACCCGCGCCGAGGTGAAGTTCGAGGGCGACACCCTGGTGAACCGCATCGAGCTG
AAGGGCATCGACTTCAAGGAGGACGGCAACATCCTGGGGCACAAGCTGGAGTACAACTACAACAGCCACA
ACGTCTATATCATGGCCGACAAGCAGAAGAACGGCATCAAGGTGAACTTCAAGATCCGCCACAACATCGA
GGACGGCAGCGTGCAGCTCGCCGACCACTACCAGCAGAACACCCCCATCGGCGACGGCCCCGTGCTGCTG
CCCGACAACCACTACCTGAGCACCCAGTCCGCCCTGAGCAAAGACCCCAACGAGAAGCGCGATCACATGG
TCCTGCTGGAGTTCGTGACCGCCGCCGGGATCACTCTCGGCATGGACGAGCTGTACAGTACCACCTGAAC
CTCCAGTACCACCTGAACCTCCCTTATCGTCGTCATCCTTGTAATCGGATCCGGTGCGGTAGTTGATGGA
GATCGGGATCGGGTCCTGGTAGTTCCAGTGGTCGATCGTGACGGCGTACACCGTGATGGTATAGTCGACA
CCAGGTTTCAGGCTGCTGATGGTAGCAGTGGACTTGCTGCCAGGCACGGTGAATTCCTGGACAGGGCTAT
TGCCACCAGTTTCACCGTAGGTGATGCGGTAGTAGCGAACCATGACCTTGTACTTGCCCCAGCTGATCTG
GATGCTGGTTGGTGATGCTTCCTTGACTTCGAGCATGGTGGCGGCGGTGGCGCTAGCATAACTTCGTATA
AAGTATCCTATACGAAGTTATTTGCCTTAACCCAGAAATTATCACTGTTATTCTTTAGAATGGTGCAAAG
AATAACTTCGTATAATGTATGCTATACGAAGTTATGAATTCGATATCAAGCTTATCGATAATCAACCTCT
GGATTACAAAATTTGTGAAAGATTGACTGGTATTCTTAACTATGTTGCTCCTTTTACGCTATGTGGATAC
GCTGCTTTAATGCCTTTGTATCATGCTATTGCTTCCCGTATGGCTTTCATTTTCTCCTCCTTGTATAAAT
CCTGGTTGCTGTCTCTTTATGAGGAGTTGTGGCCCGTTGTCAGGCAACGTGGCGTGGTGTGCACTGTGTT
TGCTGACGCAACCCCCACTGGTTGGGGCATTGCCACCACCTGTCAGCTCCTTTCCGGGACTTTCGCTTTC
CCCCTCCCTATTGCCACGGCGGAACTCATCGCCGCCTGCCTTGCCCGCTGCTGGACAGGGGCTCGGCTGT
TGGGCACTGACAATTCCGTGGTGTTGTCGGGGAAATCATCGTCCTTTCCTTGGCTGCTCGCCTATGTTGC
CACCTGGATTCTGCGCGGGACGTCCTTCTGCTACGTCCCTTCGGCCCTCAATCCAGCGGACCTTCCTTCC
CGCGGCCTGCTGCCGGCTCTGCGGCCTCTTCCGCGTCTTCGCCTTCGCCCTCAGACGAGTCGGATCTCCC
TTTGGGCCGCCTCCCCGCATCGATACCGAGCGCTGCTCGAGAGATCTACGGGTGGCATCCCTGTGACCCC
TCCCCAGTGCCTCTCCTGGCCCTGGAAGTTGCCACTCCAGTGCCCACCAGCCTTGTCCTAATAAAATTAA
GTTGCATCATTTTGTCTGACTAGGTGTCCTTCTATAATATTATGGGGTGGAGGGGGGTGGTATGGAGCAA
GGGGCAAGTTGGGAAGACAACCTGTAGGGCCTGCGGGGTCTATTGGGAACCAAGCTGGAGTGCAGTGGCA
CAATCTTGGCTCACTGCAATCTCCGCCTCCTGGGTTCAAGCGATTCTCCTGCCTCAGCCTCCCGAGTTGT
TGGGATTCCAGGCATGCATGACCAGGCTCAGCTAATTTTTGTTTTTTTGGTAGAGACGGGGTTTCACCAT
ATTGGCCAGGCTGGTCTCCAACTCCTAATCTCAGGTGATCTACCCACCTTGGCCTCCCAAATTGCTGGGA
TTACAGGCGTGAACCACTGCTCCCTTCCCTGTCCTTCTGATTTTGTAGGTAACCACGTGCGGACCGAGCG
GCCGCAGGAACCCCTAGTGATGGAGTTGGCCACTCCCTCTCTGCGCGCTCGCTCGCTCACTGAGGCCGGG
CGACCAAAGGTCGCCCGACGCCCGGGCTTTGCCCGGGCGGCCTCAGTGAGCGAGCGAGCGCGCAGCTGCC
TGCAGGGGCGCCTGATGCGGTATTTTCTCCTTACGCATCTGTGCGGTATTTCACACCGCATA
[95 nt withheld, positions 4893-4987]
T
[46 nt withheld, positions 4989-5034]
C
[141 nt withheld, positions 5036-5176]
CCTTTGACGTTGGAGTCCACGTTCTTT
[37 nt withheld, positions 5204-5240]
ACTCTATCTCGGGCTATTCTTTTGATTTATAAGGGATTTTGCCGATTTCGGTCTATTGGTTAAAAAATGA
GCTGATTTAACAAAAATTTAACGCGAATTTTAACAAAATATTAACGTTTACAATTTTATGGTGCACTCTC
AGTACAATCTGCTCTGATGCCGCATAGTTAAGCCAGCCCCGACACCCGCCAACACCCGCTGACGCGCCCT
GACGGGCTTGTCTGCTCCCGGCATCCGCTTACAGACAAGCTGTGACCGTCTCCGGGAGCTGCATGTGTCA
GAGGTTTTCACCGTCATCACCGAAACGCGCGAGACGAAAGGGCCTCGTGATACGCCTATTTTTATAGGTT
AATGTCATGATAATAATGGTTTCTTAGACGTCAGGTGGCACTTTTCGGGGAAATGTGCGCGGAACCCCTA
TTTGTTTATTTTTCTAAATACATTCAAATATGTATCCGCTCATGAGACAATAACCCTGATAAATGCTTCA
ATAATATTGAAAAAGGAAGAGTATGAGTATTCAACATTTCCGTGTCGCCCTTATTCCCTTTTTTGCGGCA
TTTTGCCTTCCTGTTTTTGCTCACCCAGAAACGCTGGTGAAAGTAAAAGATGCTGAAGATCAGTTGGGTG
CACGAGTGGGTTACATCGAACTGGATCTCAACAGCGGTAAGATCCTTGAGAGTTTTCGCCCCGAAGAACG
TTTTCCAATGATGAGCACTTTTAAAGTTCTGCTATGTGGCGCGGTATTATCCCGTATTGACGCCGGGCAA
GAGCAACTCGGTCGCCGCATACACTATTCTCAGAATGACTTGGTTGAGTACTCACCAGTCACAGAAAAGC
ATCTTACGGATGGCATGACAGTAAGAGAATTATGCAGTGCTGCCATAACCATGAGTGATAACACTGCGGC
CAACTTACTTCTGACAACGATCGGAGGACCGAAGGAGCTAACCGCTTTTTTGCACAACATGGGGGATCAT
GTAACTCGCCTTGATCGTTGGGAACCGGAGCTGAATGAAGCCATACCAAACGACGAGCGTGACACCACGA
TGCCTGTAGCAATGGCAACAACGTTGCGCAAACTATTAACTGGCGAACTACTTACTCTAGCTTCCCGGCA
ACAATTAATAGACTGGATGGAGGCGGATAAAGTTGCAGGACCACTTCTGCGCTCGGCCCTTCCGGCTGGC
TGGTTTATTGCTGATAAATCTGGAGCCGGTGAGCGTGGGTCTCGCGGTATCATTGCAGCACTGGGGCCAG
ATGGTAAGCCCTCCCGTATCGTAGTTATCTACACGACGGGGAGTCAGGCAACTATGGATGAACGAAATAG
ACAGATCGCTGAGATAGGTGCCTCACTGATTAAGCATTGGTAACTGTCAGACCAAGTTTACTCATATATA
CTTTAGATTGATTTAAAACTTCATTTTTAATTTAAAAGGATCTAGGTGAAGATCCTTTTTGATAATCTCA
TGACCAAAATCCCTTAACGTGAGTTTTCGTTCCACTGAGCGTCAGACCCCGTAGAAAAGATCAAAGGATC
TTCTTGAGATCCTTTTTTTCTGCGCGTAATCTGCTGCTTGCAAACAAAAAAACCACCGCTACCAGCGGTG
GTTTGTTTGCCGGATCAAGAGCTACCAACTCTTTTTCCGAAGGTAACTGGCTTCAGCAGAGCGCAGATAC
CAAATACTGTTCTTCTAGTGTAGCCGTAGTTAGGCCACCACTTCAAGAACTCTGTAGCACCGCCTACATA
CCTCGCTCTGCTAATCCTGTTACCAGTGGCTGCTGCCAGTGGCGATAAGTCGTGTCTTACCGGGTTGGAC
TCAAGACGATAGTTACCGGATAAGGCGCAGCGGTCGGGCTGAACGGGGGGTTCGTGCACACAGCCCAGCT
TGGAGCGAACGACCTACACCGAACTGAGATACCTACAGCGTGAGCTATGAGAAAGCGCCACGCTTCCCGA
AGGGAGAAAGGCGGACAGGTATCCGGTAAGCGGCAGGGTCGGAACAGGAGAGCGCACGAGGGAGCTTCCA
GGGGGAAACGCCTGGTATCTTTATAGTCCTGTCGGGTTTCGCCACCTCTGACTTGAGCGTCGATTTTTGT
GATGCTCGTCAGGGGGGCGGAGCCTATGGAAAAACGCCAGCAACGCGGCCTTTTTACGGTTCCTGGCCTT
TTGCTGGCCTTTTGCTCACATGT
